>Addgene plasmid #228316 | pMT1420 | addgene full sequence | sequence record 457123 | Addgene NGS Result
GACGAAAGGGCCTCGTGATACGCCTATTTTTATAGGTTAATGTCATGATAATAATGGTTTCTTAGACGTC
AGGTGGCACTTTTCGGGGAAATGTGCGCGGAACCCCTATTTGTTTATTTTTCTAAATACATTCAAATATG
TATCCGCTCATGAGACAATAACCCTGATAAATGCTTCAATAATATTGAAAAAGGAAGAGTATGAGTATTC
AACATTTCCGTGTCGCCCTTATTCCCTTTTTTGCGGCATTTTGCCTTCCTGTTTTTGCTCACCCAGAAAC
GCTGGTGAAAGTAAAAGATGCTGAAGATCAGTTGGGTGCACGAGTGGGTTACATCGAACTGGATCTCAAC
AGCGGTAAGATCCTTGAGAGTTTTCGCCCCGAAGAACGTTTTCCAATGATGAGCACTTTTAAAGTTCTGC
TATGTGGCGCGGTATTATCCCGTATTGACGCCGGGCAAGAGCAACTCGGTCGCCGCATACACTATTCTCA
GAATGACTTGGTTGAGTACTCACCAGTCACAGAAAAGCATCTTACGGATGGCATGACAGTAAGAGAATTA
TGCAGTGCTGCCATAACCATGAGTGATAACACTGCGGCCAACTTACTTCTGACAACGATCGGAGGACCGA
AGGAGCTAACCGCTTTTTTGCACAACATGGGGGATCATGTAACTCGCCTTGATCGTTGGGAACCGGAGCT
GAATGAAGCCATACCAAACGACGAGCGTGACACCACGATGCCTGTAGCAATGGCAACAACGTTGCGCAAA
CTATTAACTGGCGAACTACTTACTCTAGCTTCCCGGCAACAATTAATAGACTGGATGGAGGCGGATAAAG
TTGCAGGACCACTTCTGCGCTCGGCCCTTCCGGCTGGCTGGTTTATTGCTGATAAATCTGGAGCCGGTGA
GCGTGGGTCTCGCGGTATCATTGCAGCACTGGGGCCAGATGGTAAGCCCTCCCGTATCGTAGTTATCTAC
ACGACGGGGAGTCAGGCAACTATGGATGAACGAAATAGACAGATCGCTGAGATAGGTGCCTCACTGATTA
AGCATTGGTAACTGTCAGACCAAGTTTACTCATATATACTTTAGATTGATTTAAAACTTCATTTTTAATT
TAAAAGGATCTAGGTGAAGATCCTTTTTGATAATCTCATGACCAAAATCCCTTAACGTGAGTTTTCGTTC
CACTGAGCGTCAGACCCCGTAGAAAAGATCAAAGGATCTTCTTGAGATCCTTTTTTTCTGCGCGTAATCT
GCTGCTTGCAAACAAAAAAACCACCGCTACCAGCGGTGGTTTGTTTGCCGGATCAAGAGCTACCAACTCT
TTTTCCGAAGGTAACTGGCTTCAGCAGAGCGCAGATACCAAATACTGTTCTTCTAGTGTAGCCGTAGTTA
GGCCACCACTTCAAGAACTCTGTAGCACCGCCTACATACCTCGCTCTGCTAATCCTGTTACCAGTGGCTG
CTGCCAGTGGCGATAAGTCGTGTCTTACCGGGTTGGACTCAAGACGATAGTTACCGGATAAGGCGCAGCG
GTCGGGCTGAACGGGGGGTTCGTGCACACAGCCCAGCTTGGAGCGAACGACCTACACCGAACTGAGATAC
CTACAGCGTGAGCTATGAGAAAGCGCCACGCTTCCCGAAGGGAGAAAGGCGGACAGGTATCCGGTAAGCG
GCAGGGTCGGAACAGGAGAGCGCACGAGGGAGCTTCCAGGGGGAAACGCCTGGTATCTTTATAGTCCTGT
CGGGTTTCGCCACCTCTGACTTGAGCGTCGATTTTTGTGATGCTCGTCAGGGGGGCGGAGCCTATGGAAA
AACGCCAGCAACGCGGCCTTTTTACGGTTCCTGGCCTTTTGCTGGCCTTTTGCTCACATGTTCTTTCCTG
CGTTATCCCCTGATTCTGTGGATAACCGTATTACCGCCTTTGAGTGAGCTGATACCGCTCGCCGCAGCCG
AACGACCGAGCGCAGCGAGTCAGTGAGCGAGGAAGCGGAAGAGCGCCCAATACGCAAACCGCCTCTCCCC
GCGCGTTGGCCGATTCATTAATGCAGCTGGCACGACAGGTTTCCCGACTGGAAAGCGGGCAGTGAGCGCA
ACGCAATTAATGTGAGTTAGCTCACTCATTAGGCACCCCAGGCTTTACACTTTATGCTTCCGGCTCGTAT
GTTGTGTGGAATTGTGAGCGGATAACAATTTCACACAGGAAACAGCTATGACCATGATTACGCCGCTAGC
CATGGTTGTGCGACAGATTCACTGTGAAAGACTGTTCATTATACCCACGTTTCACTGGGAGATGTAAGCC
TTAGGTGTTTTACCCTGATTAGATAATACAATAACCAACAGAAATACGAGAATCTAAACTAATTTCGATG
ATTCATTTTTCTTTTTACCGCGCTGCCTCTTTTGGCAATTCTTTCACCTATATTCTACCTTCTCTTTCCT
TTTGTTCTAAACTTATTACCAGCTATCTATGTCGAATCAAGAAGAAGGACTTAAACTGTGGGGTGGCAGG
TTTACTGGGGCTACTGACCCCTTGATGGATTTGTATAACGCTTCCTTACCTTACGACAAGAAAATGTACA
AGGTGGATTTAGAAGGAACAAAAGTTTACACTGAGGGCCTGGAGAAAATTAATTTGCTAACTAAAGACGA
ACTAAGTGAGATTCATCGTGGTCTCAAATTGATTGAAGCAGAGTGGGCAGAAGGGAAGTTTGTTGAGAAG
CCAGGGGATGAGGATATTCACACTGCTAATGAACGTCGCTTGGGTGAGTTGATTGGTCGTGGAATCTCTG
GTAAGGTTCATACCGGAAGGTCTAGAAATGATCAAGTTGCCACTGATATGCGGTTGTATGTCAGAGACAA
TCTAACTCAGTTGGCTGACTATCTGAAGCAGTTCATTCAAGTAATCATCAAGAGAGCTGAACAGGAAATA
GACGTCTTGATGCCCGGTTATACTCACTTGCAAAGAGCTCAACCAATCAGATGGTCTCACTGGTTGAGCA
TGTATGCTACCTATTTCACTGAAGATTATGAGAGACTGAATCAAATCGTTAAAAGGTTGAACAAATCCCC
ATTGGGAGCTGGAGCTTTGGCTGGTCATCCTTATGGAATTGATCGTGAATACATTGCTGAGAGATTAGGG
TTTGATTCTGTTATTGGTAATTCTTTGGCCGCTGTTTCAGACAGAGATTTTGTAGTCGAAACCATGTTCT
GGTCTTCGTTGTTTATGAATCATATTTCTCGATTCTCAGAAGATTTGATCATTTACTCCACTGGAGAGTT
TGGATTTATCAAGTTGGCAGATGCTTATTCTACTGGATCTTCTCTGATGCCTCAAAAAAAAAACCCAGAC
TCTTTGGAGTTATTGAGGGGTAAATCTGGTAGATGTTTTGGGGCCTTGGCTGGTTTCCTCATGTCTATTA
AGTCCATTCCGTCAACCTATAACAAAGATATGCAAGAGGATAAGGAGCCTTTATTTGATACTCTAATCAC
TGTAGAGCACTCGATTTTGATAGCATCCGGTGTAGTTTCTACCTTGAACATTGATGCCGAACGAATGAAG
AATGCTCTAACTATGGATATGCTGGCTACAGATCTTGCCGACTATTTAGTTAGAAGGGGAGTTCCATTCA
GAGAAACTCACCACATTTCTGGTGAATGTGTCAGACAAGCCGAGGAGTTGAACCTTTCTGGTATTGATCA
GTTGTCCCTCGAACAATTGAAATCCATTGACTCCCGTTTTGAGGCTGATGTGGCTTCAACGTTTGACTTT
GAAGCCAGTGTTGAAAAAAGAACTGCCACCGGAGGAACTTCTAAGACTGCTGTTTTAAAGCAATTGGATG
CACTGAATGAAAAGCTAGAGTCTTGACTGCAGGTCGACAGCGTGTTTTTTATTCCTTAAGTTACGCAAGG
TCGAACATAAGTACCTGTAGGATCGTACAGGTTTACGCAAGGTCGAACATAAGTACCTGTAGGATCGTAC
AGGTCGCTATTACGCCAGCGGATCCACCTGTAGGATCGTACAGGTGAACCTGTAGGATCGTACAGGTCAA
CCTGTAGGATCGTACAGGTACGTATGTGAAGCAATATATAAACAGAAGGAAGCTGCCCTGTCTTAAACCT
TTTTTTTTATCATCATTATTAGCTTACTTTCATAATTGCGACTGGTTCCAATTGACAAGCTTTTGATTTT
AACGACTTTTAACGACAACTTGAGAAGATCAAAAAACAACTAATTATTCGAAACGACTAGTATGGTTTCT
AAGGGTGAAGAGTTGTTCACTGGTGTTGTTCCAATCTTGGTTGAGTTGGACGGTGACGTTAACGGACACA
AGTTCTCTGTTTCTGGTGAAGGTGAGGGTGACGCTACTTACGGAAAGTTGACTTTGAAGTTCATCTGTAC
TACTGGTAAGTTGCCAGTTCCATGGCCAACTTTGGTTACTACTTTGACTTACGGTGTTCAGTGTTTCTCC
AGATACCCAGACCACATGAAGCAGCACGATTTCTTCAAGTCTGCTATGCCAGAGGGTTACGTTCAAGAGA
GAACTATCTTCTTCAAGGACGACGGTAACTACAAGACTAGAGCTGAGGTTAAGTTCGAGGGTGACACATT
GGTTAACAGAATCGAGTTGAAGGGTATCGACTTCAAAGAGGACGGAAACATCTTGGGTCACAAGTTGGAG
TACAACTACAACTCCCACAACGTTTACATCATGGCTGACAAGCAGAAGAACGGTATCAAGGTTAACTTCA
AGATCAGACACAACATCGAGGACGGTTCCGTTCAATTGGCTGACCACTACCAACAGAACACTCCAATTGG
TGACGGTCCAGTTTTGTTGCCAGACAACCACTACTTGTCCACTCAATCCGCTTTGTCCAAGGACCCAAAC
GAGAAGAGAGATCACATGGTTTTGTTGGAGTTCGTTACTGCTGCTGGTATCACTTTGGGTATGGACGAGT
TGTACAAGTAACTCGAGCCTTAGACATGACTGTTCCTCAGTTCAAGTTGGGCACTTACGAGAAGACCGGT
CTTGCTAGATTCTAATCAAGAGGATGTCAGAATGCCATTTGCCTGAGAGATGCAGGCTTCATTTTTGATA
CTTTTTTATTTGTAACCTATATAGTATAGGATTTTTTTTGTCATTTTGTTTCTTCTCGTACGAGCTTGCT
CCTGATCAGCCTATCTCGCAGCTGATGAATATCTTGTGGTAGGGGTTTGGGAAAATCATTCGAGTTTGAT
GTTTTTCTTGGTATTTCCCACTCCTCTTCAGAGTACAGAAGATTAAGTGAGACGTTCGTTTGTGCAAGCT
TAGATCCCCGGGTACCGAGCTCGAATTCGCCGTACCACTTCAAAACACCCAAGCACAGCATACTAAATTT
CCCCTCTTTCTTCCTCTAGGGTGTCGTTAATTACCCGTACTAAAGGTTTGGAAAAGAAAAAAGAGACCGC
CTCGTTTCTTTTTCTTCGTCGAAAAAGGCAATAAAAATTTTTATCACGTTTCTTTTTCTTGAAAATTTTT
TTTTTTGATTTTTTTCTCTTTCGATGACCTCCCATTGATATTTAAGTTAATAAACGGTCTTCAATTTCTC
AAGTTTCAGTTTCATTTTTCTTGTTCTATTACAACTTTTTTTACTTCTTGCTCATTAGAAAGAAAGCATA
GCAATCTAATCTAAGTTTTAATTACAAAATGAAGAAGCCAGAGTTGACTGCTACTTCCGTTGAGAAGTTC
TTGATCGAGAAGTTCGACTCCGTTTCCGACTTGATGCAATTGTCTGAAGGTGAAGAGTCCAGAGCTTTCT
CCTTTGACGTTGGTGGTAGAGGTTACGTTTTGAGAGTTAATTCCTGTGCTGACGGTTTCTACAAGGACAG
ATACGTTTACAGACACTTCGCTTCCGCTGCTTTGCCAATTCCAGAGGTTTTGGACATTGGTGAGTTCTCC
GAGTCCTTGACTTACTGTATCTCCAGAAGAGCTCAGGGAGTTACATTGCAAGACTTGCCAGAAACTGAGT
TGCCAGCTGTTTTGCAACCAGTTGCTGAAGCTATGGACGCTATTGCTGCTGCTGACTTGTCTCAAACTTC
TGGTTTTGGTCCATTCGGTCCACAGGGTATTGGTCAGTACACTACTTGGAGAGACTTCATCTGTGCTATC
GCTGACCCACATGTTTACCACTGGCAAACTGTTATGGACGATACTGTTTCCGCTTCCGTTGCTCAGGCTT
TGGACGAATTGATGTTGTGGGCTGAAGATTGTCCTGAGGTTAGACATTTGGTTCACGCTGACTTCGGTTC
CAACAACGTTTTGACTGACAACGGTAGAATCACTGCTGTTATCGACTGGTCCGAAGCTATGTTCGGTGAC
TCTCAATACGAGGTTGCTAACATCTTCTTTTGGAGACCATGGTTGGCTTGTATGGAACAGCAGACTAGAT
ACTTCGAGAGAAGACACCCAGAATTGGCTGGTTCCCCAAGATTGAGAGCTTACATGTTGAGAATCGGTTT
GGACCAGTTGTACCAGTCCTTGGTTGATGGTAACTTCGATGATGCTGCTTGGGCTCAAGGTAGATGTGAC
GCTATCGTTAGATCCGGTGCTGGTACTGTTGGTAGAACTCAGATTGCTAGAAGATCCGCTGCTGTTTGGA
CTGACGGTTGTGTTGAAGTTTTGGCTGACTCCGGTAACAGAAGACCATCCACTAGACCAAGAGCTAAAGA
GGTTGGTAGAGTTTAAGTATTAAGAACGTTATTTATATTTCAAATTTTTCTTTTTTTTCTCTACAGACGC
TGTACGCATGTAACATTATACTGAAAACCTTGCTTGAGAAGGTTTTGGGACGCTCGAAGATCCAGCTGCA
TTAATGAATCGGCCAACGCGCGGGGAGAGGCGGTTTGCGTATTGGGCGCTCTTCCGCTTCCTCGGAATTC
ACTGGCCGTCGTTTTACAACGTCGTGACTGGGAAAACCCTGGCGTTACCCAACTTAATCGCCTTGCAGCA
CATCCCCCTTTCGCCAGCTGGCGTAATAGCGAAGAGGCCCGCACCGATCGCCCTTCCCAACAGTTGCGCA
GCCTGAATGGCGAATGGCGCCTGATGCGGTATTTTCTCCTTACGCATCTGTGCGGTATTTCACACCGCAT
ATGGTGCACTCTCAGTACAATCTGCTCTGATGCCGCATAGTTAAGCCAGCCCCGACACCCGCCAACACCC
GCTGACGCGCCCTGACGGGCTTGTCTGCTCCCGGCATCCGCTTACAGACAAGCTGTGACCGTCTCCGGGA
GCTGCATGTGTCAGAGGTTTTCACCGTCATCACCGAAACGCGCGA
Features (pLannotate 1.2.2; 21 found; start..end, strand, type, name):
     96..200     +  promoter       AmpR promoter: bla
    201..1061    +  CDS            AmpR: β-lactamase; bla; confers resistance to ampicillin, carbenicillin, and related antibiotics
   1232..1820    +  rep_origin     ori: high-copy-number ColE1/pMB1/pBR322/pUC origin of replication
   2003..2095    +  CDS            lacI (fragment): lac repressor; lacI; The lac repressor binds to the lac operator to inhibit transcription in E. coli. This inhibition can be relieved by adding lactose or isopropyl-β-D-thiogalactopyranoside (IPTG).
   2108..2129    +  protein_bind   CAP binding site: CAP binding activates transcription in the presence of cAMP. E. coli catabolite activator protein
   2144..2174    +  promoter       lac promoter: promoter for the E. coli lac operon
   2182..2198    +  protein_bind   lac operator: The lac repressor binds to the lac operator to inhibit transcription in E. coli. This inhibition can be relieved by adding lactose or isopropyl-β-D-thiogalactopyranoside (IPTG). lac repressor encoded by lacI
   2243..2311    +  CDS            DED81 (fragment): SYNC_SACPA - Protein inferred from homology: Swiss-Prot protein existence level 3. From Saccharomyces paradoxus (Yeast) (Saccharomyces douglasii).
   2503..3867    +  CDS            ARG4: ARLY_YEAST - Experimental evidence at protein level: Swiss-Prot protein existence level 1. From Saccharomyces cerevisiae (strain ATCC 204508 / S288c) (Baker's yeast).
   4090..4255    +  promoter       AOX1 promoter (fragment): Pichia pastoris AOX1; inducible promoter, regulated by methanol
   4262..4978    +  CDS            EGFP: EGFP is a basic (constitutively fluorescent) green fluorescent protein published in 1996, derived from Aequorea victoria. It is reported to be a rapidly-maturing weak dimer with moderate acid sensitivity.
   4987..5052    +  CDS            AOX1 (fragment): ALOX1_KOMPC - Experimental evidence at protein level: Swiss-Prot protein existence level 1. Major isoform of alcohol oxidase, which catalyzes the oxidation of methanol to formaldehyde and hydrogen peroxide, the first step in the methanol utilization pathway of methylotrophic yeasts. From Komagataella phaffii (strain ATCC 76273 / CBS 7435 / CECT 11047 / NRRL Y-11430 / Wegner 21-1) (Yeast) (Pichia pastoris).
   5056..5302    +  terminator     AOX1 terminator: Pichia pastoris AOX1; transcription terminator for AOX1
   5323..5348    -  misc_feature   MCS (fragment): pUC18/19 multiple cloning site
   5347..5685    +  promoter       TEF1 promoter (fragment): S. cerevisiae TEF1; promoter for EF-1α
   5699..6721    +  CDS            hph: KHYB_ECOLX - Experimental evidence at protein level: Swiss-Prot protein existence level 1. The aminoglycoside phosphotransferases achieve inactivation of their antibiotic substrates by phosphorylation. Only phosphorylates hygromycin and closely related compounds such as demethyl analogs and destomycin. From Escherichia coli.
   6736..6849    +  terminator     CYC1 terminator (fragment): S. cerevisiae CYC1; transcription terminator for CYC1
   6852..6909    -  CDS            lacI (fragment): lac repressor; lacI; The lac repressor binds to the lac operator to inhibit transcription in E. coli. This inhibition can be relieved by adding lactose or isopropyl-β-D-thiogalactopyranoside (IPTG).
   6927..7084    +  CDS            lacZα (fragment): LacZα fragment of β-galactosidase; lacZ fragment
   7090..7189    -  misc_feature   bom (fragment): basis of mobility region from pBR322
   7291..1       -  CDS            rop (fragment) (across the origin): Rop protein, which maintains plasmids at low copy number; rop
