[The description below was written by a language model from this plasmid's Addgene catalogue record and pLannotate feature annotations shown in this document.]
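Description:
pMT1420 is a yeast expression and synthetic-biology plasmid built on the pUC19 backbone, in which EGFP is placed under a homoserine lactone (HSL)-regulatable synthetic promoter designated KpHsl5.1. In E. coli it is maintained as a high-copy plasmid through the ColE1/pUC-type origin and selected with ampicillin via the bla gene and its native promoter. Leftover pUC19 elements (lac promoter and operator, CAP binding site, lacZα and MCS fragments, and short lacI, bom and rop remnants) are annotated but play no evident role in the payload.

The reporter cassette consists of the EGFP coding sequence immediately downstream of a short fragment matching the Pichia pastoris AOX1 promoter, followed by a small AOX1 coding remnant and the AOX1 terminator. The AOX1 match probably represents a core promoter region within the synthetic KpHsl5.1 promoter; the HSL-responsive operator sequences are not separately annotated in the feature table. No HSL-responsive transcription factor is annotated on the plasmid either, so the regulator is presumably supplied from elsewhere, although the record does not say this. Yeast selection is provided by the hph hygromycin phosphotransferase gene driven by a TEF1 promoter fragment and closed by a CYC1 terminator fragment. No yeast replication origin is annotated. The plasmid also carries a full ARG4 (argininosuccinate lyase) sequence, annotated by similarity to the S. cerevisiae gene, which might act as a genomic integration target or an auxotrophic marker, but its role is not stated. The AOX1 elements and the "Kp" prefix point to Komagataella phaffii as the intended host, which is not explicitly named. The construct serves as a fluorescent readout for characterising HSL-inducible synthetic promoter strength in yeast.
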