Addgene plasmid #228316: pMT1420
Purpose: Homoserine lactone (HSL)-regulatable EGFP expression
Depositing lab: Jun Ishii. Depositing organization: Kobe University. Publication: Designing strong inducible synthetic promoters in yeasts. Tominaga M, Shima Y, Nozaki K, Ito Y, Someda M, Shoya Y, Hashii N, Obata C, Matsumoto-Kitano M, Suematsu K, Matsukawa T, Hosoya K, Hashiba N, Kondo A, Ishii J. Nat Commun. 2024 Dec 19;15(1):10653. doi: 10.1038/s41467-024-54865-z. PubMed 39702268.
Backbone
  Vector backbone: pUC19
  Vector type: Yeast Expression, Synthetic Biology
  Selectable markers: Hygromycin
Growth in bacteria
  Bacterial resistance: Ampicillin, 100 μg/mL
  Growth temperature: 37°C
  Growth strain: DH5alpha
  Copy number: High Copy
Gene/Insert
  Gene/Insert name: EGFP
  Species: Synthetic; Aequorea victoria
  Promoter: Homoserine lactone (HSL)-regulatable synthetic promoter (KpHsl5.1)
  Cloning method: Ligation Independent Cloning
Terms and licenses: Academic/Nonprofit Terms; Industry Terms: Not Available to Industry
How to cite: pMT1420 was a gift from Jun Ishii (Addgene plasmid # 228316 ; http://n2t.net/addgene:228316 ; RRID:Addgene_228316)
